>Addgene plasmid #39113 | JMJD5 | depositor partial sequence | sequence record 49170 | JMJD5 sequence 811 bps
CATATGCACCATCATCATCATCATTCTTCTGGTGTAGATCTGGGTACCGAGAACCTGTACTTCCAATCCA
TGTTAGAAAAAACAGTCCCCCGGCTGCACCGTCCGTCCCTCCAGCATTTCAGGGAGCAGTTTTTGGTTCC
AGGGAGGCCCGTGATCCTGAAAGGCGTGGCTGACCACTGGCCGTGCATGCAGAAGTGGAGTTTGGAGTAT
ATCCAGGAGATCGCTGGCTGCCGAACTGTCCCAGTGGAAGTTGGTTCGAGGTACACAGATGAGGAATGGT
CCCAGACCCTCATGACGGTCAACGAGTTCATCAGCAAATACATCGTGAATGAGCCAAGGGACGTCGGGTA
CCTTGCTCAGCACCAGCTCTTTGACCAGATCCCGGAGTTGAAGCAGGACATCAGCATCCCCGACTACTGC
AGCCTGGGCGATGGGGAGGAGGAGGAAATCACCATCAATGCCTGGTTTGGTCCCCAGGGAACCATCTCCC
CACTACATCAGGATCCCCAGCAAAACTTCCTAGTGCAGGTGATGGGGAGGAAGTACATCCGGCTGTATTC
CCCGCAGGAGTCAGGGGCTCTGTACCCTCATGACACGCACCTTCTCCATAACACGAGCCAGGTTGACGTG
GAGAATCCCGACCTGGAAAAGTTCCCCAAGTTTGCCAAGGCCCCATTCCTGTCCTGCATCCTGTCTCCTG
GAGAGATCCTGTTCATCCCGGTGAAATACTGGCATTACGTGCGGGCTCTGGATTTGAGCTTCTCGGTCAG
CTTCTGGTGGTCGTAGCAGTAAAGGTGGATACGGATCCGAA
