>Addgene plasmid #39113 | JMJD5 | addgene partial sequence | sequence record 51917 | T7_term
TAGCAGCCGGATCTCAGTGGTGGTGGTGGTGGTGCTCGAGTGCGGCCGCANTTNTTGTCGACGGAGCTCG
AATTCGGATCCGTATCCACCTTTACTGCTACGACCACCAGAAGCTGACCGAGAAGCTCAAATCCAGAGCC
CGCACGTAATGCCAGTATTTCACCGGGATGAACAGGATCTCTCCAGGAGACAGGATGCAGGACAGGAATG
GGGCCTTGGCAAACTTGGGGAACTTTTCCAGGTCGGGATTCTCCACGTCAACCTGGCTCGTGTTATGGAG
AAGGTGCGTGTCATGAGGGTACAGAGCCCCTGACTCCTGCGGGGAATACAGCCGGATGTACTTCCTCCCC
ATCACCTGCACTAGGAAGTTTTGCTGGGGATCCTGATGTAGTGGGGAGATGGTTCCCTGGGGACCAAACC
AGGCATTGATGGTGATTTCCTCCTCCTCCCCATCGCCCAGGCTGCAGTAGTCGGGGATGCTGATGTCCTG
CTTCAACTCCGGGATCTGGTCAAAGAGCTGGTGCTGAGCAAGGTACCCGACGTCCCTTGGCTCATTCACG
ATGTATTTGCTGATGAACTCGTTGACCGTCATGAGGGTCTGGGACCATTCCTCATCTGTGTACCTCGAAC
CAACTTCCACTGGGACAGTTCGGCAGCCAGCGATCTCCTGGATATACTCCAAACTCCACTTCTGCATGCA
CGGCCAGTGGTCAGCCACGCCTTTCAGGATCACGGGCCTCCCTGGAACCAAAAACTGCTCCCTGAAATGC
TGGAGGGACGGACGGTGCAGCCGGGGGACTGTTTTTTCTAACATGGA
