>Addgene plasmid #39113 | JMJD5 | addgene partial sequence | sequence record 51918 | T7 5'-TAATACGACTCACTATAGGG-3'
AATTTTGTTTACTTTAAGAAGGAGATATACATATGCACCATCATCATCATCATTCTTCTGGTGTAGATCT
GGGTACCGAGAACCTGTACTTCCAATCCATGTTAGAAAAAACAGTCCCCCGGCTGCACCGTCCGTCCCTC
CAGCATTTCAGGGAGCAGTTTTTGGTTCCAGGGAGGCCCGTGATCCTGAAAGGCGTGGCTGACCACTGGC
CGTGCATGCAGAAGTGGAGTTTGGAGTATATCCAGGAGATCGCTGGCTGCCGAACTGTCCCAGTGGAAGT
TGGTTCGAGGTACACAGATGAGGAATGGTCCCAGACCCTCATGACGGTCAACGAGTTCATCAGCAAATAC
ATCGTGAATGAGCCAAGGGACGTCGGGTACCTTGCTCAGCACCAGCTCTTTGACCAGATCCCGGAGTTGA
AGCAGGACATCAGCATCCCCGACTACTGCAGCCTGGGCGATGGGGAGGAGGAGGAAATCACCATCAATGC
CTGGTTTGGTCCCCAGGGAACCATCTCCCCACTACATCAGGATCCCCAGCAAAACTTCCTAGTGCAGGTG
ATGGGGAGGAAGTACATCCGGCTGTATTCCCCGCAGGAGTCAGGGGCTCTGTACCCTCATGACACGCACC
TTCTCCATAACACGAGCCAGGTTGACGTGGAGAATCCCGACCTGGAAAAGTTCCCCAAGTTTGCCAAGGC
CCCATTCCTGTCCTGCATCCTGTCTCCTGGAGAGATCCTGTTCATCCCGGTGAAATACTGGCATTACGTG
CGGGCTCTGGATTTGAGCTTCTCGGTCAGCTTCTGGTGGTCGTAGCAGTAAAGGTGGATACGGATCCGAA
TTCGAGCTCCGTCGACAAGCT
