[The description below was written by a language model from this plasmid's Addgene catalogue record.]
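Description:
JMJD5 is a bacterial expression plasmid built on the pNIC28-Bsa4 backbone from the SGC, a vector designed for ligation-independent cloning of protein-coding fragments for recombinant production in E. coli. It is selected with kanamycin and is recorded as low copy. The record does not list the origin of replication or the promoter explicitly. However, the sequencing primers given are T7 forward and T7 terminator, which indicates that the insert lies between T7 promoter and terminator elements. That arrangement is typical of expression systems driven by T7 RNA polymerase in a suitable host strain.

The insert is an 811 bp fragment of human JMJD5, also known as KDM8 and earlier annotated as hypothetical protein FLJ13798. JMJD5 is a member of the Jumonji C domain family of 2-oxoglutarate-dependent oxygenases. The record cautions that the insert may not be the full open reading frame, so it is most likely a truncated, domain-level construct chosen for its behaviour in crystallisation, although the exact residue boundaries are not stated. The protein is made with an N-terminal histidine tag followed by a TEV protease recognition site. This allows purification by immobilised metal affinity chromatography and then removal of the tag by TEV cleavage, leaving a near-native protein.

The stated purpose is bacterial expression for structure determination, and the record links the construct to a deposited PDB structure. It is therefore suited to producing purified JMJD5 protein for crystallography, and the same material could plausibly serve related biochemical or biophysical studies.
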