Addgene plasmid #39113: JMJD5
Purpose: Bacterial expression for structure determination; may not be full ORF
Depositing lab: Nicola Burgess-Brown. Depositing organization: University of Oxford.
Backbone
  Vector backbone: pNIC28-Bsa4
  Backbone manufacturer: SGC
  Vector type: Bacterial Expression
Growth in bacteria
  Bacterial resistance: Kanamycin, 50 μg/mL
  Growth temperature: 37°C
  Growth strain: Mach1
  Copy number: Low Copy
Gene/Insert
  Gene/Insert name: JMJD5 (alt names: hypothetical protein FLJ13798; PDB:4AAP)
  Species: H. sapiens (human)
  Insert size (bp): 811
  GenBank ID: hypothetical protein FLJ13798
  Entrez Gene: KDM8 (a.k.a. JMJD5)
  Tag / fusion protein: His Tev (N terminal on insert)
  Cloning method: Ligation Independent Cloning
  Sequencing primers: 5′ T7; 3′ T7-term
Terms and licenses: Academic/Nonprofit Terms; Industry Terms: Not Available to Industry
How to cite: JMJD5 was a gift from Nicola Burgess-Brown (Addgene plasmid # 39113 ; http://n2t.net/addgene:39113 ; RRID:Addgene_39113)
